Addgene plasmid #134407: S3_004_026_096
Purpose: pYTK096-pTDH3_FdeR-N_2NLS_tPGK1-pGPM1-fdeO_mcherry_tTDH1
Depositing lab: Mattheos Koffas. Depositing organization: Rensselaer Polytechnic Institute. Publication: Design and Characterization of Biosensors for the Screening of Modular Assembled Naringenin Biosynthetic Library in Saccharomyces cerevisiae. Wang R, Cress BF, Yang Z, Hordines JC 3rd, Zhao S, Jung GY, Wang Z, Koffas MAG. ACS Synth Biol. 2019 Sep 20;8(9):2121-2130. doi: 10.1021/acssynbio.9b00212. Epub 2019 Aug 28. PubMed 31433622.
Backbone
  Vector backbone: pYTK096
  Vector type: Yeast Expression
  Selectable markers: URA3
Growth in bacteria
  Bacterial resistance: Kanamycin, 50 μg/mL
  Growth temperature: 37°C
  Growth strain: DH5alpha
  Copy number: Unknown
Gene/Insert 1
  Gene/Insert name: mCherry
  Insert size (bp): 711
  Mutation: none
  Promoter: pGPM1
  Tag / fusion protein: none
  Cloning method: Unknown
  Sequencing primers: 5′ CTGAACTGGCCGATAATTGCAGACG; 3′ GGTTCGTAACATCTCTGTAACTGCT
Gene/Insert 2
  Gene/Insert name: FdeR-N_2xNLS
  Insert size (bp): 948
  Mutation: none
  Promoter: pTDH3
  Tag / fusion protein: none
  Cloning method: Unknown
  Sequencing primers: 5′ CTGAACTGGCCGATAATTGCAGACG; 3′ GGTTCGTAACATCTCTGTAACTGCT
Terms and licenses: Academic/Nonprofit Terms; Industry Terms: Not Available to Industry
How to cite: S3_004_026_096 was a gift from Mattheos Koffas (Addgene plasmid # 134407 ; http://n2t.net/addgene:134407 ; RRID:Addgene_134407)
