[The description below was written by a language model from this plasmid's Addgene catalogue record and pLannotate feature annotations shown in this document.]
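Description:
S3_004_026_096 is a yeast expression plasmid built on the pYTK096 backbone that carries a two-gene naringenin biosensor for Saccharomyces cerevisiae. It is propagated in E. coli through a high-copy ColE1/pUC-type origin with kanamycin selection (KanR, aph(3')-Ia), and it is selected in yeast through the URA3 auxotrophic marker, which can also be counterselected with 5-FOA. No yeast replication origin (2μ or CEN/ARS) appears in the feature table. Instead, the annotated fragments of the yeast genes TIM9 and GEA2, which lie next to URA3 in the genome, flank the marker and the bacterial segment. This suggests they act as homology arms for chromosomal integration at the URA3 locus, although the record does not say so explicitly.

The payload consists of two transcription units. In the first, the strong constitutive TDH3 (GAP) promoter drives FdeR-N_2xNLS, a 948 bp insert in which the FdeR regulator carries two tandem SV40 nuclear localization signals at the 3′ end of its coding region, so that the bacterial protein is directed to the yeast nucleus. This unit ends with the PGK1 terminator. In the second, mCherry is expressed from a GPM1 promoter modified with the fdeO operator, the FdeR binding site, and is terminated by tTDH1. The GPM1-fdeO promoter and the TDH1 terminator are named in the catalogue entry but were not picked up by the automated annotation. Because reporter expression depends on FdeR acting at fdeO, red fluorescence is intended to serve as a readout of naringenin. According to the associated publication, sensors of this kind were designed and characterised for screening a modularly assembled naringenin biosynthetic pathway library in yeast.
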