Features (pLannotate 1.2.2; 11 found; start..end, strand, type, name):
     51..717     +  promoter       GAP promoter: S. cerevisiae TDH3; promoter for glyceraldehyde-3-phosphate dehydrogenase
   1660..1680    +  CDS            SV40 NLS: nuclear localization signal of SV40 (simian virus 40) large T antigen
   1684..1704    +  CDS            SV40 NLS: nuclear localization signal of SV40 (simian virus 40) large T antigen
   1718..1942    +  terminator     PGK1 terminator (fragment): S. cerevisae PGK1; transcription terminator for 3-phosphoglycerate kinase gene
   2400..3107    +  CDS            mCherry: mCherry is a basic (constitutively fluorescent) red fluorescent protein published in 2004, derived from Discosoma sp.. It is reported to be a very rapidly-maturing monomer with low acid sensitivity.
   3396..3572    +  promoter       URA3 promoter (fragment): S. cerevisiae URA3
   3573..4376    +  CDS            URA3: orotidine-5'-phosphate decarboxylase, required for uracil biosynthesis; S. cerevisiae URA3; yeast auxotrophic marker, counterselectable with 5-fluoroorotic acid (5-FOA)
   4644..4904    +  CDS            TIM9: TIM9_YEAST - Experimental evidence at protein level: Swiss-Prot protein existence level 1. Mitochondrial intermembrane chaperone that participates in the import and insertion of multi-pass transmembrane proteins into the mitochondrial inner membrane. Also required for the transfer of beta- barrel precursors from the TOM complex to the sorting and assembly machinery (SAM complex) of the outer membrane. Acts as a chaperone-like protein that protects the hydrophobic precursors from aggregation and guide them through the mitochondrial intermembrane space. Compared to TIM10, it may have a strong st
   5018..5833    -  CDS            KanR: aminoglycoside phosphotransferase; aph(3')-Ia; confers resistance to kanamycin in bacteria or G418 (Geneticin®) in eukaryotes
   6058..6646    +  rep_origin     ori: high-copy-number ColE1/pMB1/pBR322/pUC origin of replication
   6753..7109    +  CDS            GEA2 (fragment): GEA2_YEAST - Experimental evidence at protein level: Swiss-Prot protein existence level 1. Activates the ARF proteins by exchanging bound GDP for free GTP. Plays a role in maintaining mitochondrial morphology (PubMed:25190516). From Saccharomyces cerevisiae (strain ATCC 204508 / S288c) (Baker's yeast).
>Addgene plasmid #134407 | S3_004_026_096 | addgene full sequence | sequence record 267008 | Addgene NGS Result
CATCTAGACTGAACTGGCCGATAATTGCAGACGAACGCAGTTCGAGTTTATCATTATCAATACTGCCATT
TCAAAGAATACGTAAATAATTAATAGTAGTGATTTTCCTAACTTTATTTAGTCAAAAAATTAGCCTTTTA
ATTCTGCTGTAACCCGTACATGCCCAAAATAGGGGGCGGGTTACACAGAATATATAACATCGTAGGTGTC
TGGGTGAACAGTTTATTCCTGGCATCCACTAAATATAATGGAGCCCGCTTTTTAAGCTGGCATCCAGAAA
AAAAAAGAATCCCAGCACCAAAATATTGTTTTCTTCACCAACCATCAGTTCATAGGTCCATTCTCTTAGC
GCAACTACAGAGAACAGGGGCACAAACAGGCAAAAAACGGGCACAACCTCAATGGAGTGATGCAACCTGC
CTGGAGTAAATGATGACACAAGGCAATTGACCCACGCATGTATCTATCTCATTTTCTTACACCTTCTATT
ACCTTCTGCTCTCTCTGATTTGGAAAAAGCTGAAAAAAAAGGTTGAAACCAGTTCCCTGAAATTATTCCC
CTACTTGACTAATAAGTATATAAAGACGGTAGGTATTGATTGTAATTCTGTAAATCTATTTCTTAAACTT
CTTAAATTCTACTTTTATAGTTAGTCTTTTTTTTAGTTTTAAAACACCAAGAACTTAGTTTCGAATAAAC
ACACATAAACAAACAAAAGATCTATGCGTTTCAACAAGCTCGACCTCAATCTTCTGGTCGCCCTGGATGC
ACTGCTCACGGAGATGAGCATCAGCCGCGCCGCCGAAAAGATCCATCTGAGCCAGTCGGCCATGAGCAAT
GCCCTGGCGCGGCTGCGCGAGTATTTCGATGATGAATTGCTGATCCAGGTGGGCCGGCGCATGGAGCCCA
CGCCGCGCGCCGAGGTGCTCAAGGATGCGGTGCATGATGTGCTGCGGCGTATCGATGGCTCCATCGCGGC
GCTGCCGGCCTTCGTGCCGGCCGAGTCCACGCGCGAGTTTCGCATCTCGGTTTCGGACTTTACGCTCTCC
GTCCTCATCCCCCGGGTGCTGGCGCGCGCGCACGCCGAGGGCAAGCACATCCGCTTTGCCCTGATGCCGC
AGGTGCAAGACCCGACCCGCTCGCTGGATCGGGCCGAGGTGGACCTGCTGGTCTTGCCGCAGGAATTCTG
CACGCCCGATCATCCTGCCGAAGAGGTCTTCCGCGAACGGCATGTCTGCGTGGTCTGGCGCGACAGTGCG
CTGGCGCAAGGCGAGCTGACGCTGGAACGCTACATGGCCTCAGGCCATGTGGTGATGGTGCCGCCTGGGG
CCAATGCGTCGTCGGTGGAGGCGTGGATGGCCAGGAAGCTGGGCTTTGCGCGCCGGGTGGAAGTGACCAG
CTTCAGCTTCGCTTCTGCGCTGGCGCTGGTACAGGGGACGGACCGCATCGCCACGGTGCATGCCCGGCTG
GCGCAGCTGCTGGCTCCGCAATGGCCGGTGGTGATCAAGGAGAGTCCGCTGTCGCTGGGCGAGATGCGGC
AGATGATGCAGTGGCATCGCTACCGCAGCAATGATCCTGGCATCCAGTGGCTGCGTCGGGTGTTTCTGGA
GAGTGCGCAGGAGATGGATGCGGCGCTGCCAGGCATCTGCGGATCCGATCCAAAAAAGAAGAGAAAGGTA
GATCCAAAAAAGAAGAGAAAGGTATAACTCGAGTGGCATTGAATTGAATTGAAATCGATAGATCAATTTT
TTTCTTTTCTCTTTCCCCATCCTTTACGCTAAAATAATAGTTTATTTTATTTTTTGAATATTTTTTATTT
ATATACGTATATATAGACTATTATTTATCTTTTAATGATTATTAAGATTTTTATTAAAAAAAAATTCGCT
CCTCTTTTAATGCCTTTATGCAGTTTTTTTTTCCCATTCGATATTTCTATGTGCTGCCAAACCAGATGTC
AACACAGCTACAACGAAGCTTCGTCTTTTCTTGAAGAAAAGAGGAAGCTCGCTAAATGGGATTCCACTTT
CCGTTCCCTGCCAGCTGATGGAAAAAGGTTAGTGGAACGATGAAGAATAAAAAGAGAGATCCACTGAGGT
GAAATTTCAGCTGACAGCGAGTTTCATGATCGTGATGAACAATGGTAACGAGTTGTGGCTGTTGCCAGGG
AGGGTGGTTCTCACCAAATCGCTACTTGGGTTTGAGATTGGTAAAATTGATTGTTTGGATGGCAATCATC
TATGGAATGGATATTATATAACAAAGAAGAAATAATGAACTGATTCTCTTCCTCCTTCTTGTCCTTTCTT
AATTCTGTTGTAATTACCTTCCTTTGTAATTTTTTTTGTAATTATTCTTCTTAATAATCCAAACAAACAC
ACATATTACAATAAGATCTATGGTTTCAAAGGGCGAAGAAGACAATATGGCTATTATTAAGGAATTCATG
AGATTCAAGGTCCACATGGAAGGTTCTGTCAACGGTCACGAATTCGAAATTGAAGGTGAAGGTGAAGGTA
GACCATACGAAGGTACCCAAACCGCTAAGTTGAAGGTCACCAAGGGTGGTCCATTGCCATTCGCTTGGGA
TATTTTGTCTCCACAATTCATGTACGGTTCTAAGGCTTACGTCAAGCACCCAGCTGATATTCCAGATTAC
TTGAAGTTGTCTTTCCCAGAAGGTTTCAAGTGGGAAAGAGTCATGAACTTCGAAGATGGTGGTGTCGTCA
CCGTCACCCAAGATTCTTCTTTGCAAGATGGTGAATTCATTTACAAGGTCAAGTTGAGAGGTACCAACTT
CCCATCTGATGGTCCAGTCATGCAAAAGAAGACCATGGGTTGGGAAGCTTCTTCTGAAAGAATGTACCCA
GAAGATGGTGCTTTGAAGGGTGAAATTAAGCAAAGATTGAAGTTGAAGGATGGTGGTCACTACGATGCTG
AAGTCAAGACCACCTACAAGGCTAAGAAGCCAGTCCAATTGCCAGGTGCTTACAACGTCAACATTAAGTT
GGATATTACCTCTCACAACGAAGATTACACCATTGTCGAACAATACGAAAGAGCTGAAGGTAGACACTCT
ACCGGTGGTATGGATGAATTGTACAAGTAAATCCTAACTCGAGATAAAGCAATCTTGATGAGGATAATGA
TTTTTTTTTGAATATACATAAATACTACCGTTTTTCTGCTAGATTTTGTGATGACGTAAATAAGTACATA
TTACTTTTTAAGCCAAGACAAGATTAAGCATTAACTTTACCCTTTTCTTTCTAAGTTTCAATATTAGTTA
TCACTGTTTAAAAGTTATGGCGAGAACGTCGGCGGTTAAAATATATTACCCTGAACGGCTGAGCAGTTAC
AGAGATGTTACGAACCACTAGTGCACTGCAGTACACGGTTTCCTTGAAATTTTTTTGATTCGGTAATCTC
CGAACAGAAGGAAGAACGAAGGAAGGAGCACAGACTTAGATTGGTATATATACGCATATGTAGTGTTGAA
GAAACATGAAATTGCCCAGTATTCTTAACCCAACTGCACAGAACAAAAACGTGCAGGAAACGAAGATAAA
TCATGTCGAAAGCTACATATAAGGAACGTGCTGCTACTCATCCTAGTCCTGTTGCTGCCAAGCTATTTAA
TATCATGCACGAAAAGCAAACAAACTTGTGTGCTTCATTGGATGTTCGTACCACCAAGGAATTACTGGAG
TTAGTTGAAGCATTAGGTCCCAAAATTTGTTTACTAAAAACACATGTGGATATCTTGACTGATTTTTCCA
TGGAGGGCACAGTTAAGCCGCTAAAGGCATTATCCGCCAAGTACAATTTTTTACTCTTCGAGGACAGAAA
ATTTGCTGACATTGGTAATACAGTCAAATTGCAGTACTCTGCGGGTGTATACAGAATAGCAGAATGGGCA
GACATTACGAATGCACACGGTGTGGTGGGCCCAGGTATTGTTAGCGGTTTGAAGCAGGCGGCAGAAGAAG
TAACAAAGGAACCTAGAGGCCTTTTGATGTTAGCAGAATTGTCATGCAAGGGCTCCCTATCTACTGGAGA
ATATACTAAGGGTACTGTTGACATTGCGAAGAGCGACAAAGATTTTGTTATCGGCTTTATTGCTCAAAGA
GACATGGGTGGAAGAGATGAAGGTTACGATTGGTTGATTATGACACCCGGTGTGGGTTTAGATGACAAGG
GAGATGCATTGGGTCAACAGTATAGAACCGTGGATGATGTGGTTTCTACAGGATCTGACATTATTATTGT
TGGAAGAGGACTATTTGCAAAGGGAAGGGATGCTAAGGTAGAGGGTGAACGTTACAGAAAAGCAGGCTGG
GAAGCATATTTGAGAAGATGCGGCCAGCAAAACTAAAAAACTGTATTATAAGTAAATGCATGTATACTAA
ACTCACAAATTAGAGCTTCAATTTAATTATATCAGTTATTACCCGAGTAGAGCACTTGAATCCACTGCCC
CGGGAATCTCGGTCGTAATGATTTCTATAATGACGAAAAAAAAAAAATTGGAAAGAAAAAGCTTCATGGC
CTTTATAAAAAGGAACTATCCAATACCTCGCCAGAACCAAGTAACAGTATTTTACGGGGCACAAATCAAG
AACAATAAGACAGGACTGTAAAGATGGACGCATTGAACTCCAAAGAACAACAAGAGTTCCAAAAAGTAGT
GGAACAAAAGCAAATGAAGGATTTCATGCGTTTGTACTCTAATCTGGTAGAAAGATGTTTCACAGACTGT
GTCAATGACTTCACAACATCAAAGCTAACCAATAAGGAACAAACATGCATCATGAAGTGCTCAGAAAAGT
TCTTGAAGCATAGCGAACGTGTAGGGCAGCGTTTCCAAGAACAAAACGCTGCCTTGGGACAAGGCTTGGG
CCGATAAGGTGTACTGGCGTATATATATCTAATTATGTATCTCTGGTGTAGCCCATTTTTAGCATGTAAA
TATAAAGACCGAGCGGCCGCGTGTTACAACCAATTAACCAATTCTGATTAGAAAAACTCATCGAGCATCA
AATGAAACTGCAATTTATTCATATCAGGATTATCAATACCATATTTTTGAAAAAGCCGTTTCTGTAATGA
AGGAGAAAACTCACCGAGGCAGTTCCATAGGATGGCAAGATCCTGGTATCGGTCTGCGATTCCGACTCGT
CCAACATCAATACAACCTATTAATTTCCCCTCGTCAAAAATAAGGTTATCAAGTGAGAAATCACCATGAG
TGACGACTGAATCCGGTGAGAATGGCAAAAGCTTATGCATTTCTTTCCAGACTTGTTCAACAGGCCAGCC
ATTACGCTCGTCATCAAAATCACTCGCATCAACCAAACCGTTATTCATTCGTGATTGCGCCTGAGCGAGG
CGAAATACGCGATCGCTGTTAAAAGGACAATTACAAACAGGAATCGAATGCAACCGGCGCAGGAACACTG
CCAGCGCATCAACAATATTTTCACCTGAATCAGGATATTCTTCTAATACCTGGAATGCTGTTTTCCCGGG
GATCGCAGTGGTGAGTAACCATGCATCATCAGGAGTACGGATAAAATGCTTGATGGTCGGAAGAGGCATA
AATTCCGTCAGCCAGTTTAGTCTGACCATCTCATCTGTAACATCATTGGCAACGCTACCTTTGCCATGTT
TCAGAAACAACTCTGGCGCATCGGGCTTCCCATACAATCGATAGATTGTCGCACCTGATTGCCCGACATT
ATCGCGAGCCCATTTATACCCATATAAATCAGCATCCATGTTGGAATTTAATCGCGGCCTGGAGCAAGAC
GTTTCCCGTTGAATATGGCTCATAACACCCCTTGTATTACTGTTTATGTAAGCAGACAGTTTTATTGTTC
ATGATGATATATTTTTATCTTGTGCAATGTAACATCAGAGATTTTGAGACACAACGTGGCTTTGTTGAAT
AAATCGAACTTTTGCTGAGTTGAAGGATCAGTCATGACCAAAATCCCTTAACGTGAGTTTTCGTTCCACT
GAGCGTCAGACCCCGTAGAAAAGATCAAAGGATCTTCTTGAGATCCTTTTTTTCTGCGCGTAATCTGCTG
CTTGCAAACAAAAAAACCACCGCTACCAGCGGTGGTTTGTTTGCCGGATCAAGAGCTACCAACTCTTTTT
CCGAAGGTAACTGGCTTCAGCAGAGCGCAGATACCAAATACTGTTCTTCTAGTGTAGCCGTAGTTAGGCC
ACCACTTCAAGAACTCTGTAGCACCGCCTACATACCTCGCTCTGCTAATCCTGTTACCAGTGGCTGCTGC
CAGTGGCGATAAGTCGTGTCTTACCGGGTTGGACTCAAGACGATAGTTACCGGATAAGGCGCAGCGGTCG
GGCTGAACGGGGGGTTCGTGCACACAGCCCAGCTTGGAGCGAACGACCTACACCGAACTGAGATACCTAC
AGCGTGAGCTATGAGAAAGCGCCACGCTTCCCGAAGGGAGAAAGGCGGACAGGTATCCGGTAAGCGGCAG
GGTCGGAACAGGAGAGCGCACGAGGGAGCTTCCAGGGGGAAACGCCTGGTATCTTTATAGTCCTGTCGGG
TTTCGCCACCTCTGACTTGAGCGTCGATTTTTGTGATGCTCGTCAGGGGGGCGGAGCCTATGGAAAAACG
CCAGCAACGCGGCCTTTTTACGGTTCCTGGCCTTTTGCTGGCCTTTTGCTCACATGTTCTTTCCTGCGTT
ATCCCCTGATTCTGTGGATAACCGTGCGGCCGCCAATGCTAAATTCGAGTGAAACACAGGAAGATCAGAA
AATCCTCATTTCATCCATATTAACAATAATTTCAAATGTTTATTTGCATTATTTGAAACTAGGCAAGACA
AGCAACGAAACGTTTTTGAAAATTTTGAGTATTTTCAATAAATTTGTAGAGGACTCAGATATTGAAAAAA
AGCTACAGCAATTAATACTTGATAAGAAGAGTATTGAGAAGGGCAACGGTTCATCATCTCATGGATCTGC
ACATGAACAAACACCAGAGTCAAACGACGTTGAAATTGAGGCTACTGCGCCAATTGATGACAATACAGAC
GATGATAACAAACCGAAGTTATCTGATGTAGAAAAGGATTAAAGATGCTAAGAGATAGTGATGATATTTC
ATAAATAATGTAATTCTATATATGTTAATTACCTTTTTTGCGAGGCATATTTATGGTGAAGGATAAGTTT
TGACCATCAAAGAAGGTTAATGTGGCTGTGGTTTCAGGGTCCATAAAGCCCACATGGATAACATTACCCC
TGAATTCG
